>Addgene plasmid #158009 | pCMV-mGold-Actin-C-18 | addgene full sequence | sequence record 309918 | Addgene NGS Result
CGTTACATAACTTACGGTAAATGGCCCGCCTGGCTGACCGCCCAACGACCCCCGCCCATTGACGTCAATA
ATGACGTATGTTCCCATAGTAACGCCAATAGGGACTTTCCATTGACGTCAATGGGTGGAGTATTTACGGT
AAACTGCCCACTTGGCAGTACATCAAGTGTATCATATGCCAAGTACGCCCCCTATTGACGTCAATGACGG
TAAATGGCCCGCCTGGCATTATGCCCAGTACATGACCTTATGGGACTTTCCTACTTGGCAGTACATCTAC
GTATTAGTCATCGCTATTACCATGGTGATGCGGTTTTGGCAGTACATCAATGGGCGTGGATAGCGGTTTG
ACTCACGGGGATTTCCAAGTCTCCACCCCATTGACGTCAATGGGAGTTTGTTTTGGCACCAAAATCAACG
GGACTTTCCAAAATGTCGTAACAACTCCGCCCCATTGACGCAAATGGGCGGTAGGCGTGTACGGTGGGAG
GTCTATATAAGCAGAGCTGGTTTAGTGAACCGTCAGATCCGCTAGCGCTACCGGTCGCCACCATGGTGAG
CAAGGGCGAGGAGCTGTTCACCGGGGTGGTGCCCATCCTGGTCGAGCTGGACGGCGACGTAAACGGCCAC
AAGTTCAGCGTGTCCGGCGAGGGCGAGGGCGATGCCACCTACGGCAAGCTGACCCTGAAGTTCATCTGCA
CCACCGGCAAGCTGCCCGTGCCCTGGCCCACCCTCGTGACCAGCCTGGGCTACGGCCTGCAGTGCTTCGC
CCGCTACCCCGACCACATGAAGCAGCACGACTTCTTCAAGTCCGCCATGCCCGAAGGCTACGTCCAGGAG
CGCACCATCTTCTTCAAGGACGACGGCAACTACAAGACCCGCGCCGAGGTGAAGTTCGAGGGCGACACCC
TGGTGAACCGCATCGAGCTGAAGGGCATCGACTTCAAGGAGGACGGCAACATCCTGGGGCACAAGCTGGA
GTACAACTACAACAGCCACAACGTCTATATCACCGCCGACAAGCAGAAGAACGGCATCAAGGCCAACTTC
AAGATCCGCCACAACATCGAGGACGGCGGCGTGCAGCTCGCCGACCACTACCAGCAGAACACCCCCATCG
GCGACGGCCCCGTGCTGCTGCCCGACAACCACTACCTGAGCTACCAGTCCAAGCTGAGCAAAGACCCCAA
CGAGAAGCGCGATCACATGGTCCTGCTGGAGTTCGTGACCGCCGCCGGGATCACTCTCGGCATGGACGAG
CTGTACAAGTCCGGACTCAGATCTGGCAGCGGTGGAGGCAGCGCATCCGGCGGAAGCGGAAGCGATGATG
ATATCGCCGCGCTCGTCGTCGACAACGGCTCCGGCATGTGCAAGGCCGGCTTCGCGGGCGACGATGCCCC
CCGGGCCGTCTTCCCCTCCATCGTGGGGCGCCCCAGGCACCAGGGCGTGATGGTGGGCATGGGTCAGAAG
GATTCCTATGTGGGCGACGAGGCCCAGAGCAAGAGAGGCATCCTCACCCTGAAGTACCCCATCGAGCACG
GCATCGTCACCAACTGGGACGACATGGAGAAAATCTGGCACCACACCTTCTACAATGAGCTGCGTGTGGC
TCCCGAGGAGCACCCCGTGCTGCTGACCGAGGCCCCCCTGAACCCCAAGGCCAACCGCGAGAAGATGACC
CAGATCATGTTTGAGACCTTCAACACCCCAGCCATGTACGTTGCTATCCAGGCTGTGCTATCCCTGTACG
CCTCTGGCCGTACCACTGGCATCGTGATGGACTCCGGTGACGGGGTCACCCACACTGTGCCCATCTACGA
GGGGTATGCCCTCCCCCATGCCATCCTGCGTCTGGACCTGGCTGGCCGGGACCTGACTGACTACCTCATG
AAGATCCTCACCGAGCGCGGCTACAGCTTCACCACCACGGCCGAGCGGGAAATCGTGCGTGACATTAAGG
AGAAGCTGTGCTACGTCGCCCTGGACTTCGAGCAAGAGATGGCCACGGCTGCTTCCAGCTCCTCCCTGGA
GAAGAGCTACGAGCTGCCTGACGGCCAGGTCATCACCATTGGCAATGAGCGGTTCCGCTGCCCTGAGGCA
CTCTTCCAGCCTTCCTTCCTGGGCATGGAGTCCTGTGGCATCCACGAAACTACCTTCAACTCCATCATGA
AGTGTGACGTGGACATCCGCAAAGACCTGTACGCCAACACAGTGCTGTCTGGCGGCACCACCATGTACCC
TGGCATTGCCGACAGGATGCAGAAGGAGATCACTGCCCTGGCACCCAGCACAATGAAGATCAAGATCATT
GCTCCTCCTGAGCGCAAGTACTCCGTGTGGATCGGCGGCTCCATCCTGGCCTCGCTGTCCACCTTCCAGC
AGATGTGGATCAGCAAGCAGGAGTATGACGAGTCCGGCCCCTCCATCGTCCACCGCAAATGCTTCTAGGG
ATCCACCGGATCTAGATAACTGATCATAATCAGCCATACCACATTTGTAGAGGTTTTACTTGCTTTAAAA
AACCTCCCACACCTCCCCCTGAACCTGAAACATAAAATGAATGCAATTGTTGTTGTTAACTTGTTTATTG
CAGCTTATAATGGTTACAAATAAAGCAATAGCATCACAAATTTCACAAATAAAGCATTTTTTTCACTGCA
TTCTAGTTGTGGTTTGTCCAAACTCATCAATGTATCTTAAGGCGTAAATTGTAAGCGTTAATATTTTGTT
AAAATTCGCGTTAAATTTTTGTTAAATCAGCTCATTTTTTAACCAATAGGCCGAAATCGGCAAAATCCCT
TATAAATCAAAAGAATAGACCGAGATAGGGT
[37 nt withheld, positions 2832-2868]
AAAGAACGTGGACTCCAACGTCAAAGG
[49 nt withheld, positions 2896-2944]
T
[91 nt withheld, positions 2946-3036]
G
[124 nt withheld, positions 3038-3161]
CAGGTGGCACTTTTCGGGGAAATGTGCGCGGAACCCCTATTTGTTTATTTTTCTAAATACATTCAAATAT
GTATCCGCTCATGAGACAATAACCCTGATAAATGCTTCAATAATATTGAAAAAGGAAGAGTCCTGAGGCG
GAAAGAACCAGCTGTGGAATGTGTGTCAGTTAGGGTGTGGAAAGTCCCCAGGCTCCCCAGCAGGCAGAAG
TATGCAAAGCATGCATCTCAATTAGTCAGCAACCATAGTCCCGCCCCTAACTCCGCCCATCCCGCCCCTA
ACTCCGCCCAGTTCCGCCCATTCTCCGCCCCATGGCTGACTAATTTTTTTTATTTATGCAGAGGCCGAGG
CCGCCTCGGCCTCTGAGCTATTCCAGAAGTAGTGAGGAGGCTTTTTTGGAGGCCTAGGCTTTTGCAAAGA
TCGATCAAGAGACAGGATGAGGATCGTTTCGCATGATTGAACAAGATGGATTGCACGCAGGTTCTCCGGC
CGCTTGGGTGGAGAGGCTATTCGGCTATGACTGGGCACAACAGACAATCGGCTGCTCTGATGCCGCCGTG
TTCCGGCTGTCAGCGCAGGGGCGCCCGGTTCTTTTTGTCAAGACCGACCTGTCCGGTGCCCTGAATGAAC
TGCAAGACGAGGCAGCGCGGCTATCGTGGCTGGCCACGACGGGCGTTCCTTGCGCAGCTGTGCTCGACGT
TGTCACTGAAGCGGGAAGGGACTGGCTGCTATTGGGCGAAGTGCCGGGGCAGGATCTCCTGTCATCTCAC
CTTGCTCCTGCCGAGAAAGTATCCATCATGGCTGATGCAATGCGGCGGCTGCATACGCTTGATCCGGCTA
CCTGCCCATTCGACCACCAAGCGAAACATCGCATCGAGCGAGCACGTACTCGGATGGAAGCCGGTCTTGT
CGATCAGGATGATCTGGACGAAGAGCATCAGGGGCTCGCGCCAGCCGAACTGTTCGCCAGGCTCAAGGCG
AGCATGCCCGACGGCGAGGATCTCGTCGTGACCCATGGCGATGCCTGCTTGCCGAATATCATGGTGGAAA
ATGGCCGCTTTTCTGGATTCATCGACTGTGGCCGGCTGGGTGTGGCGGACCGCTATCAGGACATAGCGTT
GGCTACCCGTGATATTGCTGAAGAGCTTGGCGGCGAATGGGCTGACCGCTTCCTCGTGCTTTACGGTATC
GCCGCTCCCGATTCGCAGCGCATCGCCTTCTATCGCCTTCTTGACGAGTTCTTCTGAGCGGGACTCTGGG
GTTCGAAATGACCGACCAAGCGACGCCCAACCTGCCATCACGAGATTTCGATTCCACCGCCGCCTTCTAT
GAAAGGTTGGGCTTCGGAATCGTTTTCCGGGACGCCGGCTGGATGATCCTCCAGCGCGGGGATCTCATGC
TGGAGTTCTTCGCCCACCCTAGGGGGAGGCTAACTGAAACACGGAAGGAGACAATACCGGAAGGAACCCG
CGCTATGACGGCAATAAAAAGACAGAATAAAACGCACGGTGTTGGGTCGTTTGTTCATAAACGCGGGGTT
CGGTCCCAGGGCTGGCACTCTGTCGATACCCCACCGAGACCCCATTGGGGCCAATACGCCCGCGTTTCTT
CCTTTTCCCCACCCCACCCCCCAAGTTCGGGTGAAGGCCCAGGGCTCGCAGCCAACGTCGGGGCGGCAGG
CCCTGCCATAGCCTCAGGTTACTCATATATACTTTAGATTGATTTAAAACTTCATTTTTAATTTAAAAGG
ATCTAGGTGAAGATCCTTTTTGATAATCTCATGACCAAAATCCCTTAACGTGAGTTTTCGTTCCACTGAG
CGTCAGACCCCGTAGAAAAGATCAAAGGATCTTCTTGAGATCCTTTTTTTCTGCGCGTAATCTGCTGCTT
GCAAACAAAAAAACCACCGCTACCAGCGGTGGTTTGTTTGCCGGATCAAGAGCTACCAACTCTTTTTCCG
AAGGTAACTGGCTTCAGCAGAGCGCAGATACCAAATACTGTTCTTCTAGTGTAGCCGTAGTTAGGCCACC
ACTTCAAGAACTCTGTAGCACCGCCTACATACCTCGCTCTGCTAATCCTGTTACCAGTGGCTGCTGCCAG
TGGCGATAAGTCGTGTCTTACCGGGTTGGACTCAAGACGATAGTTACCGGATAAGGCGCAGCGGTCGGGC
TGAACGGGGGGTTCGTGCACACAGCCCAGCTTGGAGCGAACGACCTACACCGAACTGAGATACCTACAGC
GTGAGCTATGAGAAAGCGCCACGCTTCCCGAAGGGAGAAAGGCGGACAGGTATCCGGTAAGCGGCAGGGT
CGGAACAGGAGAGCGCACGAGGGAGCTTCCAGGGGGAAACGCCTGGTATCTTTATAGTCCTGTCGGGTTT
CGCCACCTCTGACTTGAGCGTCGATTTTTGTGATGCTCGTCAGGGGGGCGGAGCCTATGGAAAAACGCCA
GCAACGCGGCCTTTTTACGGTTCCTGGCCTTTTGCTGGCCTTTTGCTCACATGTTCTTTCCTGCGTTATC
CCCTGATTCTGTGGATAACCGTATTACCGCCATGCATTAGTTATTAATAGTAATCAATTACGGGGTCATT
AGTTCATAGCCCATATATGGAGTTCCG
Features (pLannotate 1.2.2; 15 found; start..end, strand, type, name):
      1..304     +  enhancer       CMV enhancer: human cytomegalovirus immediate early enhancer
    305..508     +  promoter       CMV promoter: human cytomegalovirus (CMV) immediate early promoter
    553..1270    +  CDS            mGold (fragment): photostable derivative of mVenus (Lee et al., 2020) mammalian codon-optimized
   1324..2445    +  CDS            ACTB: ACTB_BOVIN - Experimental evidence at protein level: Swiss-Prot protein existence level 1. Actin is a highly conserved protein that polymerizes to produce filaments that form cross-linked networks in the cytoplasm of cells. Actin exists in both monomeric (G-actin) and polymeric (F-actin) forms, both forms playing key functions, such as cell motility and contraction. In addition to their role in the cytoplasmic cytoskeleton, G- and F-actin also localize in the nucleus, and regulate gene transcription and motility and repair of damaged DNA. From Bos taurus (Bovine).
   2471..2555    +  CDS            large T antigen (fragment): large T antigen from SV40 (simian virus 40)
   2578..2699    +  polyA_signal   SV40 poly(A) signal: SV40 polyadenylation signal
   2733..3161    -  rep_origin     f1 ori (sequence partly withheld): f1 bacteriophage origin of replication; arrow indicates direction of (+) strand synthesis
   3188..3292    +  promoter       AmpR promoter: bla
   3361..3571    +  promoter       SV40 promoter: SV40 early promoter
   3614..4408    +  CDS            NeoR/KanR: aminoglycoside phosphotransferase from Tn5; aph(3')-II (or nptII); confers resistance to neomycin, kanamycin, and G418 (Geneticin®)
   4429..4581    +  CDS            ble (fragment): BLE_KLEPN - Experimental evidence at protein level: Swiss-Prot protein existence level 1. Binding protein with a strong affinity to the bleomycin family of antibiotics. Binds to CL990; an antimitotic-antibiotic compound. From Klebsiella pneumoniae.
   4640..4687    +  polyA_signal   HSV TK poly(A) signal: herpes simplex virus thymidine kinase polyadenylation signal (Cole and Stacy, 1985)
   4778..4794    -  polyA_signal   bGH poly(A) signal (fragment): bovine growth hormone polyadenylation signal
   5016..5604    +  rep_origin     ori: high-copy-number ColE1/pMB1/pBR322/pUC origin of replication
   5719..5778    +  enhancer       CMV enhancer (fragment): human cytomegalovirus immediate early enhancer
