[The description below was written by a language model from this plasmid's Addgene catalogue record and pLannotate feature annotations shown in this document.]
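Description:
pCMV-mGold-Actin-C-18 is a 5,778 bp mammalian expression plasmid built on a pCMV backbone for visualizing the actin cytoskeleton in mammalian cells. It is maintained in E. coli at high copy through a ColE1/pUC-type origin and also carries an f1 phage origin. A single Tn5 aminoglycoside phosphotransferase gene (NeoR/KanR) serves both hosts. A bacterial bla-type promoter drives it for kanamycin selection in bacteria. An SV40 early promoter, with an HSV TK polyadenylation signal downstream, drives it for G418 selection of transfected mammalian cells.

The payload is a fusion of the yellow fluorescent protein mGold, a photostable, mammalian codon-optimized derivative of mVenus, to human beta-actin (ACTB). Expression comes from the human cytomegalovirus immediate-early enhancer and promoter, and the transcript ends at an SV40 poly(A) signal. In the feature table mGold lies upstream of the actin coding sequence, so actin sits at the C-terminal side of the fluorescent protein. This matches the "C-18" in the name, which the depositor says denotes tag position relative to the fluorescent protein and an 18-residue linker.

The automated annotation labels the actin match as bovine, which reflects the high conservation of this protein; the catalogue entry gives the insert as human. The short large T antigen, ble and bGH poly(A) fragments also appear to be annotation hits on backbone remnants rather than functional parts. The plasmid was made by replacing the fluorescent protein in an existing actin fusion construct with mGold. The depositor notes that any mVenus label on the plasmid map is incorrect.
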