Addgene plasmid #158009: pCMV-mGold-Actin-C-18
Purpose: Visualization of actin in mammalian cells using mGold
Depositing lab: Francois St-Pierre. Depositing organization: Baylor College of Medicine. Publication: Versatile phenotype-activated cell sorting. Lee J, Liu Z, Suzuki PH, Ahrens JF, Lai S, Lu X, Guan S, St-Pierre F. Sci Adv. 2020 Oct 23;6(43). pii: 6/43/eabb7438. doi: 10.1126/sciadv.abb7438. Print 2020 Oct. PubMed 33097540.
Backbone
  Vector backbone: pCMV
  Total vector size (bp): 5778
  Vector type: Mammalian Expression
  Selectable markers: Neomycin (select with G418)
Growth in bacteria
  Bacterial resistance: Kanamycin, 50 μg/mL
  Growth temperature: 37°C
  Growth strain: DH5alpha
  Copy number: High Copy
Gene/Insert
  Gene/Insert name: Actin
  Species: H. sapiens (human)
  GenBank ID: NM_001101.3
  Entrez Gene: ACTB (a.k.a. BKRNS, BNS, BRWS1, CSMH, DDS1, PS1TP5BP1, THC8)
  Promoter: CMV
  Tag / fusion protein: mGold
  Cloning method: Unknown
  Sequencing primers: 5′ CMV-F; 3′ SV40pA-R
Terms and licenses: Academic/Nonprofit Terms; Industry Terms: Not Available to Industry
Depositor comments: Existing fluorescent protein in plasmid Adggene# 56395 was replaced with mGold. "C-18" of the name of the plasmid indicates the position of the tag (N- or C-terminal with respect to the fluorescent protein) and the number of residues in the linker between the two proteins. Please note that the mVenus annotation in the plasmid map is incorrect, as this plasmid encodes mGold.
How to cite: pCMV-mGold-Actin-C-18 was a gift from Francois St-Pierre (Addgene plasmid # 158009 ; http://n2t.net/addgene:158009 ; RRID:Addgene_158009)
